>Addgene plasmid #42895 | MYC-NKX3.1 | addgene partial sequence | sequence record 62384 | LNCX 5'-AGCTCGTTTAGTGAACCGTCAGATC-3'
CCATAGAAGACACCGGGACCGATCCAGCCTCCGGACTCTAGAGGATCCGGTACTAGAGGAACTGAAAAAC
CAGAAAGTTAACTGGTAAGTTTAGTCTTTTTGTCTTTTATTTCAGGTCCCGGATCCGGTGGTGGTGCAAA
TCAAAGAACTGCTCCTCAGTGGATGTTGCCTTTACTTCTAGGCCTGTACGGAAGTGTTACTTCTGCTCTA
AAAGCTGCGGAATTGTACCCGCGGGCCCACCATGGCATCAATGCAGAAGCTGATCTCAGAGGAGGACCTG
CTTATGGCCATGGAGGCCCGAATTCGGATGCTCAGGGTTCCGGAGCCGCGGCCCGGGGAGGCGAAAGCGG
AGGGGGCCGCGCCGCCGACCCCGTCCAAGCCGCTCACGTCCTTCCTCATCCAGGACATCCTGCGGGACGG
CGCGCAGCGGCAAGGCGGCCGCACGAGCAGCCAGAGACAGCGCGACCCGGAGCCGGAGCCAGAGCCAGAG
CCAGAGGGAGGACGCAGCCGCGCCGGGGCGCAGAACGACCAGCTGAGCACCGGGCCCCGCGCCGCGCCGG
AGGAGGCCGAGACGCTGGCAGAGACCGAGCCAGAAAGGCACTTGGGGTCTTATCTGTTGGACTCTGAAAA
CACTTCAGGCGCCCTTCCAAGGCTTCCCCAAACCCCTAAGCAGCCGCAGAAGCGCTCCCGAGCTGCCTTC
TCCCACACTCAGGTGATCGAGTTGGAGAGGAAGTTCAGCCATCAGAAGTACCTGTCGGCCCCTGAACGGG
CCCA
