[The description below was written by a language model from this plasmid's Addgene catalogue record.]
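Description:
MYC-NKX3.1 is a mammalian expression plasmid built on the commercial pCMV-Myc backbone (about 3.8 kb without insert). It carries a full-length human NKX3.1 (NK3 homeobox 1, gene symbol NKX3-1) cDNA cloned by restriction digestion between the EcoRI and XhoI sites; the record does not say whether these sites survive in the final construct. The plasmid is maintained in E. coli as a high-copy vector under ampicillin selection. No mammalian selection marker is listed, and no feature table is provided, so details such as the polyadenylation signal and the bacterial origin are not stated in the record.

As the backbone name and the CMV forward sequencing primer indicate, expression is driven by the cytomegalovirus immediate-early promoter, a strong constitutive promoter widely used for transient expression in transfected mammalian cells. The backbone supplies a c-Myc epitope tag upstream of the cloning site, so NKX3.1 is produced as an N-terminally Myc-tagged fusion protein. This allows the exogenous protein to be detected or immunoprecipitated with anti-Myc antibodies and distinguished from endogenous NKX3.1.

NKX3.1 is a homeodomain transcription factor described in the associated work as a prostate suppressor protein. That study examined phosphorylation and ubiquitination of NKX3.1 induced by inflammatory cytokines. The construct is therefore suited to overexpressing tagged wild-type NKX3.1 in cultured cells to follow its post-translational modification, stability and turnover, and it could serve as a wild-type reference or template alongside mutant derivatives.
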