Addgene plasmid #42895: MYC-NKX3.1
Depositing lab: Edward Gelmann. Depositing organization: Columbia University. Publication: Inflammatory cytokines induce phosphorylation and ubiquitination of prostate suppressor protein NKX3.1. Markowski MC, Bowen C, Gelmann EP. Cancer Res. 2008 Sep 1;68(17):6896-901. doi: 10.1158/0008-5472.CAN-08-0578. PubMed 18757402.
Backbone
  Vector backbone: pCMV-Myc
  Backbone manufacturer: Clontech
  Backbone size w/o insert (bp): 3800
  Vector type: Mammalian Expression
Growth in bacteria
  Bacterial resistance: Ampicillin, 100 μg/mL
  Growth temperature: 37°C
  Growth strain: DH5alpha
  Copy number: High Copy
Gene/Insert
  Gene/Insert name: NKX3.1 (alt name: NK3 homeobox 1)
  Species: H. sapiens (human)
  Entrez Gene: NKX3-1 (a.k.a. BAPX2, NKX3, NKX3.1, NKX3A)
  Tag / fusion protein: MYC (N terminal on backbone)
  Cloning method: Restriction Enzyme; 5′ cloning site EcoRI (unknown if destroyed); 3′ cloning site XhoI (unknown if destroyed)
  Sequencing primers: 5′ CMV-F; 3′ EBV rev
Terms and licenses: Academic/Nonprofit Terms; Industry Terms: Not Available to Industry
Depositor comments: This is a full length NKX3.1 cDNA construct.
How to cite: MYC-NKX3.1 was a gift from Edward Gelmann (Addgene plasmid # 42895 ; http://n2t.net/addgene:42895 ; RRID:Addgene_42895)
